>Addgene plasmid #143518 | TFORF1543 | addgene full sequence | sequence record 400360 | Addgene NGS Result
TTAATGTAGTCTTATGCAATACTCTTGTAGTCTTGCAACATGGTAACGATGAGTTAGCAACATGCCTTAC
AAGGAGAGAAAAAGCACCGTGCATGCCGATTGGTGGAAGTAAGGTGGTACGATCGTGCCTTATTAGGAAG
GCAACAGACGGGTCTGACATGGATTGGACGAACCACTGAATTGCCGCATTGCAGAGATATTGTATTTAAG
TGCCTAGCTCGATACATAAACGGGTCTCTCTGGTTAGACCAGATCTGAGCCTGGGAGCTCTCTGGCTAAC
TAGGGAACCCACTGCTTAAGCCTCAATAAAGCTTGCCTTGAGTGCTTCAAGTAGTGTGTGCCCGTCTGTT
GTGTGACTCTGGTAACTAGAGATCCCTCAGACCCTTTTAGTCAGTGTGGAAAATCTCTAGCAGTGGCGCC
CGAACAGGGACTTGAAAGCGAAAGGGAAACCAGAGGAGCTCTCTCGACGCAGGACTCGGCTTGCTGAAGC
GCGCACGGCAAGAGGCGAGGGGCGGCGACTGGTGAGTACGCCAAAAATTTTGACTAGCGGAGGCTAGAAG
GAGAGAGATGGGTGCGAGAGCGTCAGTATTAAGCGGGGGAGAATTAGATCGCGATGGGAAAAAATTCGGT
TAAGGCCAGGGGGAAAGAAAAAATATAAATTAAAACATATAGTATGGGCAAGCAGGGAGCTAGAACGATT
CGCAGTTAATCCTGGCCTGTTAGAAACATCAGAAGGCTGTAGACAAATACTGGGACAGCTACAACCATCC
CTTCAGACAGGATCAGAAGAACTTAGATCATTATATAATACAGTAGCAACCCTCTATTGTGTGCATCAAA
GGATAGAGATAAAAGACACCAAGGAAGCTTTAGACAAGATAGAGGAAGAGCAAAACAAAAGTAAGACCAC
CGCACAGCAAGCGGCCGCTGATCTTCAGACCTGGAGGAGGAGATATGAGGGACAATTGGAGAAGTGAATT
ATATAAATATAAAGTAGTAAAAATTGAACCATTAGGAGTAGCACCCACCAAGGCAAAGAGAAGAGTGGTG
CAGAGAGAAAAAAGAGCAGTGGGAATAGGAGCTTTGTTCCTTGGGTTCTTGGGAGCAGCAGGAAGCACTA
TGGGCGCAGCGTCAATGACGCTGACGGTACAGGCCAGACAATTATTGTCTGGTATAGTGCAGCAGCAGAA
CAATTTGCTGAGGGCTATTGAGGCGCAACAGCATCTGTTGCAACTCACAGTCTGGGGCATCAAGCAGCTC
CAGGCAAGAATCCTGGCTGTGGAAAGATACCTAAAGGATCAACAGCTCCTGGGGATTTGGGGTTGCTCTG
GAAAACTCATTTGCACCACTGCTGTGCCTTGGAATGCTAGTTGGAGTAATAAATCTCTGGAACAGATTTG
GAATCACACGACCTGGATGGAGTGGGACAGAGAAATTAACAATTACACAAGCTTAATACACTCCTTAATT
GAAGAATCGCAAAACCAGCAAGAAAAGAATGAACAAGAATTATTGGAATTAGATAAATGGGCAAGTTTGT
GGAATTGGTTTAACATAACAAATTGGCTGTGGTATATAAAATTATTCATAATGATAGTAGGAGGCTTGGT
AGGTTTAAGAATAGTTTTTGCTGTACTTTCTATAGTGAATAGAGTTAGGCAGGGATATTCACCATTATCG
TTTCAGACCCACCTCCCAACCCCGAGGGGACCCATGCATTGCATCTCAATTAGTCAGCAACCAGGTGTGG
AAAGTCCCCAGGCTCCCCAGCAGGCAGAAGTATGCAAAGCATGCGTCTCAATTAGTCAGCAACCATAGTC
CCGCCCCTAACTCCGCCCATCCCGCCCCTAACTCCGCCCAGTTCCGCCCATTCTCCGCCCCATGGCTGAC
TAATTTTTTTTATTTATGCAGAGGCCGAGGCCGCCTCGGCCTCTGAGCTATTCCAGAAGTAGTGAGGAGG
CTTTTTTGGAGGCCTAGGCTTTTGCAAAAAGCTTTCTAGAGGTACCACCGGAGCTTACCATGACCGAGTA
CAAGCCCACGGTGCGCCTCGCCACCCGCGACGACGTCCCCAGGGCCGTACGCACCCTCGCCGCCGCGTTC
GCCGACTACCCCGCCACGCGCCACACCGTCGATCCGGACCGCCACATCGAGCGGGTCACCGAGCTGCAAG
AACTCTTCCTCACGCGCGTCGGGCTCGACATCGGCAAGGTGTGGGTCGCGGACGACGGCGCCGCCGTGGC
GGTCTGGACCACGCCGGAGAGCGTCGAAGCGGGGGCGGTGTTCGCCGAGATCGGCCCGCGCATGGCCGAG
TTGAGCGGTTCCCGGCTGGCCGCGCAGCAACAGATGGAAGGCCTCCTGGCGCCGCACCGGCCCAAGGAGC
CCGCGTGGTTCCTGGCCACCGTCGGCGTCTCGCCCGACCACCAGGGCAAGGGTCTGGGCAGCGCCGTCGT
GCTCCCCGGAGTGGAGGCGGCCGAGCGCGCCGGGGTGCCCGCCTTCCTGGAGACCTCCGCGCCCCGCAAC
CTCCCCTTCTACGAGCGGCTCGGCTTCACCGTCACCGCCGACGTCGAGGTGCCCGAAGGACCGCGCACCT
GGTGCATGACCCGCAAGCCCGGTGCCAGTTAACGAATTCTAGATCTTGAGACAAATGGCAGTATTCATCC
ACAATTTTAAAAGAAAAGGGGGGATTGGGGGGTACAGTGCAGGGGAAAGAATAGTAGACATAATAGCAAC
AGACATACAAACTAAAGAATTACAAAAACAAATTACAAAAATTCAAAATTTTCGGGTTTATTACAGGGAC
AGCAGAGATCCACTTTGGCGCCGGCTCGAGGCCTGCAGGTGCAAAGATGGATAAAGTTTTAAACAGAGAG
GAATCTTTGCAGCTAATGGACCTTCTAGGTCTTGAAAGGAGTGGGAATTGGCTCCGGTGCCCGTCAGTGG
GCAGAGCGCACATCGCCCACAGTCCCCGAGAAGTTGGGGGGAGGGGTCGGCAATTGAACCGGTGCCTAGA
GAAGGTGGCGCGGGGTAAACTGGGAAAGTGATGTCGTGTACTGGCTCCGCCTTTTTCCCGAGGGTGGGGG
AGAACCGTATATAAGTGCAGTAGTCGCCGTGAACGTTCTTTTTCGCAACGGGTTTGCCGCCAGAACACAG
GTAAGTGCCGTGTGTGGTTCCCGCGGGCCTGGCCTCTTTACGGGTTATGGCCCTTGCGTGCCTTGAATTA
CTTCCACCTGGCTGCAGTACGTGATTCTTGATCCCGAGCTTCGGGTTGGAAGTGGGTGGGAGAGTTCGAG
GCCTTGCGCTTAAGGAGCCCCTTCGCCTCGTGCTTGAGTTGAGGCCTGGCCTGGGCGCTGGGGCCGCCGC
GTGCGAATCTGGTGGCACCTTCGCGCCTGTCTCGCTGCTTTCGATAAGTCTCTAGCCATTTAAAATTTTT
GATGACCTGCTGCGACGCTTTTTTTCTGGCAAGATAGTCTTGTAAATGCGGGCCAAGATCTGCACACTGG
TATTTCGGTTTTTGGGGCCGCGGGCGGCGACGGGGCCCGTGCGTCCCAGCGCACATGTTCGGCGAGGCGG
GGCCTGCGAGCGCGGCCACCGAGAATCGGACGGGGGTAGTCTCAAGCTGGCCGGCCTGCTCTGGTGCCTG
GCCTCGCGCCGCCGTGTATCGCCCCGCCCTGGGCGGCAAGGCTGGCCCGGTCGGCACCAGTTGCGTGAGC
GGAAAGATGGCCGCTTCCCGGCCCTGCTGCAGGGAGCTCAAAATGGAGGACGCGGCGCTCGGGAGAGCGG
GCGGGTGAGTCACCCACACAAAGGAAAAGGGCCTTTCCGTCCTCAGCCGTCGCTTCATGTGACTCCACGG
AGTACCGGGCGCCGTCCAGGCACCTCGATTAGTTCTCGAGCTTTTGGAGTACGTCGTCTTTAGGTTGGGG
GGAGGGGTTTTATGCGATGGAGTTTCCCCACACTGAGTGGGTGGAGACTGAAGTTAGGCCAGCTTGGCAC
TTGATGTAATTCTCCTTGGAATTTGCCCTTTTTGAGTTTGGATCTTGGTTCATTCTCAAGCCTCAGACAG
TGGTTCAAAGTTTTTTTCTTCCATTTCAGGTGTCGTGAGGCTAGCACCGCCACCATGGCCCTTACTCAGG
TACGGTTGACATTTAGGGATGTGGCCATAGAATTCTCTCAGGAGGAGTGGAAATGCCTGGACCCTGCTCA
GAGGATCTTATACAGGGACGTGATGTTGGAGAACTACTGGAACCTTGTTTCTCTGGGACTGTGTCATTTT
GATATGAATATTATCTCCATGTTGGAGGAAGGGAAAGAGCCCTGGACTGTGAAGAGCTGTGTGAAAATAG
CAAGAAAACCAAGAACGCCGGAATGTGTCAAAGGCGTGGTCACAGATATCCCTCCTAAATGTACAATCAA
GGATTTGCTACCAAAAGAGAAGAGCAGTACAGAAGCAGTATTCCACACAGTGGTGTTGGAAAGACACGAA
AGCCCTGACATTGAAGACTTTTCCTTCAAGGAACCCCAGAAAAATGTGCATGATTTTGAGTGTCAATGGA
GAGATGACACAGGAAATTACAAGGGAGTGCTTATGGCCCAGAAAGAAGGTAAAAGAGATCAACGCGACAG
AAGAGACATAGAAAACAAGCTTATGAACAATCAGCTTGGAGTAAGCTTTCATTCTCATCTGCCTGAACTG
CAGCTATTTCAAGGTGAGGGGAAAATGTATGAATGTAATCAAGTTGAGAAGTCTACCAACAATGGTTCCT
CAGTGTCACCACTTCAACAAATTCCTTCTAGTGTCCAAACCCACAGGTCTAAAAAATATCATGAACTTAA
CCATTTTTCATTACTCACACAAAGACGAAAAGCAAACAGTTGTGGAAAACCTTATAAATGTAATGAATGT
GGCAAGGCGTTCACTCAGAATTCGAACCTTACAAGTCATAGGAGAATTCATAGTGGAGAGAAGCCTTACA
AATGCAGTGAGTGCGGCAAAACCTTTACTGTTCGTTCAAATCTAACTATTCATCAGGTCATCCATACTGG
AGAAAAACCTTACAAATGTCATGAGTGTGGCAAGGTCTTCAGGCACAATTCATACCTTGCAACTCATCGG
CGAATTCATACTGGAGAGAAACCTTACAAGTGTAATGAGTGTGGAAAAGCCTTTAGAGGACATTCAAACC
TAACTACCCATCAGTTAATTCATACTGGAGAAAAACCGTTCAAATGTAATGAATGTGGCAAGCTCTTCAC
TCAAAATTCACACCTTATAAGTCATTGGAGAATTCACACTGGAGAGAAACCTTACAAGTGCAATGAGTGC
GGCAAAGCCTTTAGTGTTCGTTCAAGCCTAGCAATCCATCAGACAATCCACACTGGAGAAAAACCTTACA
AATGTAATGAATGTGGCAAAGTCTTTAGGTACAATTCATACCTCGGAAGGCATCGGAGAGTTCATACTGG
TGAGAAACCTTACAAGTGTAATGAATGTGGCAAAGCCTTCAGTATGCATTCAAACCTAGCTACCCATCAG
GTCATCCATACTGGAACAAAACCTTTCAAATGCAATGAATGCAGCAAGGTTTTCACTCAAAATTCACAAC
TTGCAAATCATCGAAGAATTCATACTGGAGAGAAACCTTACAAGTGTAATGAGTGTGGGAAAGCCTTCAG
TGTTCGTTCAAGTCTGACTACCCATCAGGCAATCCATTCTGGAGAGAAACCTTACAAATGTATTGAATGT
GGCAAGAGCTTCACTCAAAAATCACACCTTAGAAGTCATCGGGGAATTCATTCTGGAGAGAAACCTTACA
AGTGTAATGAATGTGGTAAAGTCTTCGCTCAAACATCACAACTTGCAAGGCATTGGAGAGTTCATACTGG
AGAAAAACCTTACAAGTGTAATGACTGTGGCAGAGCCTTTAGTGATCGTTCAAGCCTAACTTTTCATCAG
GCAATACATACTGGAGAGAAACCTTACAAATGTCATGAATGCGGCAAGGTTTTTAGGCACAATTCATACC
TTGCAACTCATCGGCGAATTCATACTGGAGAGAAACCTTACAAGTGTAATGAGTGTGGGAAAGCCTTTAG
TATGCATTCAAACCTAACTACCCATAAGGTCATCCATACTGGAGAGAAGCCTTACAAATGTAATCAATGT
GGCAAGGTCTTCACTCAGAACTCACACCTTGCAAATCATCAAAGGACTCACACCGGAGAGAAACCTTACC
GATGCAATGAGTGTGGGAAAGCCTTCAGTGTTCGTTCAAGCCTAACCACCCATCAGGCAATCCATACTGG
GAAAAAACCTTACAAATGTAATGAATGTGGCAAGGTCTTTACTCAAAATGCTCACCTGGCAAATCACCGA
AGAATTCATACTGGGGAGAAACCTTACAGGTGTACAGAGTGTGGGAAAGCCTTTAGGGTAAGATCAAGTC
TAACTACCCATATGGCAATCCACACTGGAGAAAAGCGTTACAAATGTAATGAGTGTGGCAAGGTCTTCAG
GCAGAGTTCAAATCTTGCAAGTCATCACAGAATGCATACCGGAGAGAAACCTTACAAATAGTAATGAACT
AGTCCGTAACTTGAAAGTATTTCGATTTCTTGGCTTTATATATCTTGTGGAAAGGACGACTAAAGGATTC
AGGATCCGCTTTAACGCGTTAAGTCGACAATCAACCTCTGGATTACAAAATTTGTGAAAGATTGACTGGT
ATTCTTAACTATGTTGCTCCTTTTACGCTATGTGGATACGCTGCTTTAATGCCTTTGTATCATGCTATTG
CTTCCCGTATGGCTTTCATTTTCTCCTCCTTGTATAAATCCTGGTTGCTGTCTCTTTATGAGGAGTTGTG
GCCCGTTGTCAGGCAACGTGGCGTGGTGTGCACTGTGTTTGCTGACGCAACCCCCACTGGTTGGGGCATT
GCCACCACCTGTCAGCTCCTTTCCGGGACTTTCGCTTTCCCCCTCCCTATTGCCACGGCGGAACTCATCG
CCGCCTGCCTTGCCCGCTGCTGGACAGGGGCTCGGCTGTTGGGCACTGACAATTCCGTGGTGTTGTCGGG
GAAATCATCGTCCTTTCCTTGGCTGCTCGCCTGTGTTGCCACCTGGATTCTGCGCGGGACGTCCTTCTGC
TACGTCCCTTCGGCCCTCAATCCAGCGGACCTTCCTTCCCGCGGCCTGCTGCCGGCTCTGCGGCCTCTTC
CGCGTCTTCGCCTTCGCCCTCAGACGAGTCGGATCTCCCTTTGGGCCGCCTCCCCGCGTCGACTTTAAGA
CCAATGACTTACAAGGCAGCTGTAGATCTTAGCCACTTTTTAAAAGAAAAGGGGGGACTGGAAGGGCTAA
TTCACTCCCAACGAAGACAAGATCTGCTTTTTGCTTGTACTGGGTCTCTCTGGTTAGACCAGATCTGAGC
CTGGGAGCTCTCTGGCTAACTAGGGAACCCACTGCTTAAGCCTCAATAAAGCTTGCCTTGAGTGCTTCAA
GTAGTGTGTGCCCGTCTGTTGTGTGACTCTGGTAACTAGAGATCCCTCAGACCCTTTTAGTCAGTGTGGA
AAATCTCTAGCAGTACGTATAGTAGTTCATGTCATCTTATTATTCAGTATTTATAACTTGCAAAGAAATG
AATATCAGAGAGTGAGAGGAACTTGTTTATTGCAGCTTATAATGGTTACAAATAAAGCAATAGCATCACA
AATTTCACAAATAAAGCATTTTTTTCACTGCATTCTAGTTGTGGTTTGTCCAAACTCATCAATGTATCTT
ATCATGTCTGGCTCTAGCTATCCCGCCCCTAACTCCGCCCATCCCGCCCCTAACTCCGCCCAGTTCCGCC
CATTCTCCGCCCCATGGCTGACTAATTTTTTTTATTTATGCAGAGGCCGAGGCCGCCTCGGCCTCTGAGC
TATTCCAGAAGTAGTGAGGAGGCTTTTTTGGAGGCCTAGGGACGTACCCAATTCGCCCTATAGTGAGTCG
TATTACGCGCGCTCACTGGCCGTCGTTTTACAACGTCGTGACTGGGAAAACCCTGGCGTTACCCAACTTA
ATCGCCTTGCAGCACATCCCCCTTTCGCCAGCTGGCGTAATAGCGAAGAGGCCCGCACCGATCGCCCTTC
CCAACAGTTGCGCAGCCTGAATGGCGAATGGG
[124 nt withheld, positions 8153-8276]
C
[91 nt withheld, positions 8278-8368]
A
[49 nt withheld, positions 8370-8418]
CCTTTGACGTTGGAGTCCACGTTCTTT
[37 nt withheld, positions 8446-8482]
ACCCTATCTCGGTCTATTCTTTTGATTTATAAGGGATTTTGCCGATTTCGGCCTATTGGTTAAAAAATGA
GCTGATTTAACAAAAATTTAACGCGAATTTTAACAAAATATTAACGCTTACAATTTAGGTGGCACTTTTC
GGGGAAATGTGCGCGGAACCCCTATTTGTTTATTTTTCTAAATACATTCAAATATGTATCCGCTCATGAG
ACAATAACCCTGATAAATGCTTCAATAATATTGAAAAAGGAAGAGTATGAGTATTCAACATTTCCGTGTC
GCCCTTATTCCCTTTTTTGCGGCATTTTGCCTTCCTGTTTTTGCTCACCCAGAAACGCTGGTGAAAGTAA
AAGATGCTGAAGATCAGTTGGGTGCACGAGTGGGTTACATCGAACTGGATCTCAACAGCGGTAAGATCCT
TGAGAGTTTTCGCCCCGAAGAACGTTTTCCAATGATGAGCACTTTTAAAGTTCTGCTATGTGGCGCGGTA
TTATCCCGTATTGACGCCGGGCAAGAGCAACTCGGTCGCCGCATACACTATTCTCAGAATGACTTGGTTG
AGTACTCACCAGTCACAGAAAAGCATCTTACGGATGGCATGACAGTAAGAGAATTATGCAGTGCTGCCAT
AACCATGAGTGATAACACTGCGGCCAACTTACTTCTGACAACGATCGGAGGACCGAAGGAGCTAACCGCT
TTTTTGCACAACATGGGGGATCATGTAACTCGCCTTGATCGTTGGGAACCGGAGCTGAATGAAGCCATAC
CAAACGACGAGCGTGACACCACGATGCCTGTAGCAATGGCAACAACGTTGCGCAAACTATTAACTGGCGA
ACTACTTACTCTAGCTTCCCGGCAACAATTAATAGACTGGATGGAGGCGGATAAAGTTGCAGGACCACTT
CTGCGCTCGGCCCTTCCGGCTGGCTGGTTTATTGCTGATAAATCTGGAGCCGGTGAGCGTGGGTCTCGCG
GTATCATTGCAGCACTGGGGCCAGATGGTAAGCCCTCCCGTATCGTAGTTATCTACACGACGGGGAGTCA
GGCAACTATGGATGAACGAAATAGACAGATCGCTGAGATAGGTGCCTCACTGATTAAGCATTGGTAACTG
TCAGACCAAGTTTACTCATATATACTTTAGATTGATTTAAAACTTCATTTTTAATTTAAAAGGATCTAGG
TGAAGATCCTTTTTGATAATCTCATGACCAAAATCCCTTAACGTGAGTTTTCGTTCCACTGAGCGTCAGA
CCCCGTAGAAAAGATCAAAGGATCTTCTTGAGATCCTTTTTTTCTGCGCGTAATCTGCTGCTTGCAAACA
AAAAAACCACCGCTACCAGCGGTGGTTTGTTTGCCGGATCAAGAGCTACCAACTCTTTTTCCGAAGGTAA
CTGGCTTCAGCAGAGCGCAGATACCAAATACTGTTCTTCTAGTGTAGCCGTAGTTAGGCCACCACTTCAA
GAACTCTGTAGCACCGCCTACATACCTCGCTCTGCTAATCCTGTTACCAGTGGCTGCTGCCAGTGGCGAT
AAGTCGTGTCTTACCGGGTTGGACTCAAGACGATAGTTACCGGATAAGGCGCAGCGGTCGGGCTGAACGG
GGGGTTCGTGCACACAGCCCAGCTTGGAGCGAACGACCTACACCGAACTGAGATACCTACAGCGTGAGCT
ATGAGAAAGCGCCACGCTTCCCGAAGGGAGAAAGGCGGACAGGTATCCGGTAAGCGGCAGGGTCGGAACA
GGAGAGCGCACGAGGGAGCTTCCAGGGGGAAACGCCTGGTATCTTTATAGTCCTGTCGGGTTTCGCCACC
TCTGACTTGAGCGTCGATTTTTGTGATGCTCGTCAGGGGGGCGGAGCCTATGGAAAAACGCCAGCAACGC
GGCCTTTTTACGGTTCCTGGCCTTTTGCTGGCCTTTTGCTCACATGTTCTTTCCTGCGTTATCCCCTGAT
TCTGTGGATAACCGTATTACCGCCTTTGAGTGAGCTGATACCGCTCGCCGCAGCCGAACGACCGAGCGCA
GCGAGTCAGTGAGCGAGGAAGCGGAAGAGCGCCCAATACGCAAACCGCCTCTCCCCGCGCGTTGGCCGAT
TCATTAATGCAGCTGGCACGACAGGTTTCCCGACTGGAAAGCGGGCAGTGAGCGCAACGCAATTAATGTG
AGTTAGCTCACTCATTAGGCACCCCAGGCTTTACACTTTATGCTTCCGGCTCGTATGTTGTGTGGAATTG
TGAGCGGATAACAATTTCACACAGGAAACAGCTATGACCATGATTACGCCAAGCGCGCAATTAACCCTCA
CTAAAGGGAACAAAAGCTGGAGCTGCAAGC
Features (pLannotate 1.2.2; 31 found; start..end, strand, type, name):
      5..231     +  promoter       RSV promoter: Rous sarcoma virus enhancer/promoter
    232..412     +  LTR            5' LTR (truncated): truncated 5' long terminal repeat (LTR) from HIV-1
    459..584     +  misc_feature   HIV-1 Ψ: packaging signal of human immunodeficiency virus type 1
    568..931     +  CDS            HIV-1 gag (fragment): gag protein from human immunodeficiency virus 1; gag
   1077..1310    +  misc_feature   RRE: The Rev response element (RRE) of HIV-1 allows for Rev-dependent mRNA export from the nucleus to the cytoplasm.
   1687..1713    +  CDS            Rev (fragment): human immunodeficiency virus 1 (HIV-1) Rev protein; rev; enhances nuclear export of unspliced and incompletely spliced viral mRNAs
   1720..1743    +  promoter       SV40 promoter (fragment): SV40 early promoter
   1744..1815    +  promoter       SV40 promoter (fragment): SV40 enhancer and early promoter
   1839..1974    +  rep_origin     SV40 ori: SV40 origin of replication
   2020..2616    +  CDS            PuroR (fragment): puromycin N-acetyltransferase; pac from Streptomyces; confers resistance to puromycin
   2665..2782    +  misc_feature   cPPT/CTS: central polypurine tract and central termination sequence of HIV-1
   2847..2913    +  CDS            small t antigen (fragment): SV40 (simian virus 40) small t antigen
   2920..4098    +  promoter       EF-1α promoter: strong constitutive promoter for human elongation factor EF-1α
   4115..4930    +  CDS            ZNF347 (fragment): ZN347_HUMAN - Also known as ZNF1111. Experimental evidence at protein level: Swiss-Prot protein existence level 1. May be involved in transcriptional regulation. From Homo sapiens (Human).
   6584..6637    +  promoter       U6 promoter (fragment): RNA polymerase III promoter for human U6 snRNA
   6679..7267    +  misc_feature   WPRE: woodchuck hepatitis virus posttranscriptional regulatory element
   7318..7337    +  misc_feature   cPPT/CTS (fragment): central polypurine tract and central termination sequence of HIV-1
   7339..7572    +  LTR            3' LTR (ΔU3): self-inactivating 3' long terminal repeat (LTR) from HIV-1
   7650..7771    +  polyA_signal   SV40 poly(A) signal: SV40 polyadenylation signal
   7811..7946    +  rep_origin     SV40 ori: SV40 origin of replication
   7967..7985    -  promoter       T7 promoter: promoter for bacteriophage T7 RNA polymerase
   7993..8148    +  CDS            lacZα (fragment): LacZα fragment of β-galactosidase; lacZ fragment
   8153..8581    +  rep_origin     f1 ori (sequence partly withheld): f1 bacteriophage origin of replication; arrow indicates direction of (+) strand synthesis
   8634..8738    +  promoter       AmpR promoter: bla
   8739..9599    +  CDS            AmpR: β-lactamase; bla; confers resistance to ampicillin, carbenicillin, and related antibiotics
   9770..10358   +  rep_origin     ori: high-copy-number ColE1/pMB1/pBR322/pUC origin of replication
  10541..10633   +  CDS            lacI (fragment): lac repressor; lacI; The lac repressor binds to the lac operator to inhibit transcription in E. coli. This inhibition can be relieved by adding lactose or isopropyl-β-D-thiogalactopyranoside (IPTG).
  10646..10667   +  protein_bind   CAP binding site: CAP binding activates transcription in the presence of cAMP. E. coli catabolite activator protein
  10682..10712   +  promoter       lac promoter: promoter for the E. coli lac operon
  10716..10738   +  protein_bind   lac operator (fragment): The lac repressor binds to the lac operator to inhibit transcription in E. coli. This inhibition can be relieved by adding lactose or isopropyl-β-D-thiogalactopyranoside (IPTG). lac repressor encoded by lacI
  10781..10799   +  promoter       T3 promoter: promoter for bacteriophage T3 RNA polymerase
