[The description below was written by a language model from this plasmid's Addgene catalogue record and pLannotate feature annotations shown in this document.]
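Description:
TFORF1543 is a lentiviral mammalian expression plasmid built on the pLX_TRC317 backbone, carrying the human zinc-finger transcription factor ZNF160 as a synthesized open reading frame of about 2.6 kb. It belongs to a barcoded transcription factor ORF collection in which each ORF is paired with a unique 24-bp barcode, so that the transcription factor in a given cell can be identified in pooled overexpression screens, such as those probing directed differentiation. In bacteria the plasmid replicates from a high-copy ColE1/pUC-type origin and is selected through the β-lactamase (AmpR) gene. An f1 origin and remnants of a lac/lacZα cloning region are also present. The depositor notes that the plasmid can recombine.

The annotated 10.8 kb sequence shows a third-generation, self-inactivating lentiviral layout. An RSV promoter drives a truncated HIV-1 5' LTR, followed by the Ψ packaging signal, a gag fragment, the Rev response element for Rev-dependent export of the genomic RNA, a cPPT/CTS, and a ΔU3 3' LTR with a downstream SV40 polyadenylation signal. Within the transfer region, an SV40 promoter drives puromycin N-acetyltransferase for selection of transduced cells. The strong constitutive EF-1α promoter sits immediately upstream of the ORF, and a WPRE downstream enhances transcript expression.

The automated annotation labels the first part of the ORF region as a ZNF347 fragment. This probably reflects sequence similarity among related zinc-finger proteins rather than a different insert, since the catalogue names ZNF160. The rest of the ORF and the barcode are not annotated in the feature table, so the barcode's position is not stated.
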