Addgene plasmid #143518: TFORF1543
Purpose: Lentiviral vector for overexpressing transcription factor ORFs with unique 24-bp barcodes. Barcodes facilitate identification of transcription factors in pooled screens.
Depositing lab: Feng Zhang. Depositing organization: Broad Institute. Publication: A transcription factor atlas of directed differentiation. Joung J, Ma S, Tay T, Geiger-Schuller KR, Kirchgatterer PC, Verdine VK, Guo B, Arias-Garcia MA, Allen WE, Singh A, Kuksenko O, Abudayyeh OO, Gootenberg JS, Fu Z, Macrae RK, Buenrostro JD, Regev A, Zhang F. Cell. 2023 Jan 5;186(1):209-229.e26. doi: 10.1016/j.cell.2022.11.026. PubMed 36608654.
Backbone
  Vector backbone: pLX_TRC317
  Backbone manufacturer: Broad Institute Genetic Perturbation Platform
  Backbone size w/o insert (bp): 8264
  Vector type: Mammalian Expression, Lentiviral
  Selectable markers: Puromycin
Growth in bacteria
  Bacterial resistance: Ampicillin, 100 μg/mL
  Growth temperature: 37°C
  Growth strain: NEB Stable
  Copy number: High Copy
Gene/Insert
  Gene/Insert name: ZNF160
  Species: H. sapiens (human)
  Insert size (bp): 2558
  Entrez Gene: ZNF160 (a.k.a. F11, HZF5, KR18, HKr18, FLJ00032, KIAA1611, DKFZp686B16128)
  Promoter: EF1a
  Cloning method: Unknown
  Sequencing primers: 5′ GGGTGGAGACTGAAGTTAGGCCAG; 3′ CACATAGCGTAAAAGGAGCAACATAG
Terms and licenses: Academic/Nonprofit Terms; Industry Terms: Not Available to Industry
Depositor comments: XM_017027446,NM_001322136,NM_001322130,NM_001322131,NM_001322129,NM_001322134,NM_001322133,NM_001102603,NM_001322132,NM_198893,NM_001322128,NM_033288,NM_001322135,ENST00000599056,ENST00000418871,ENST00000429604 . The transcription factor ORF portion of this plasmid was synthesized by Genewiz. Please test multiple small colonies in case of plasmid recombination. To make this collection available in a timely manner, a portion of this collection was not fully sequenced by Addgene. If an Addgene verified full plasmid sequence is not available, please contact us prior to placing an order to request the full sequence.
How to cite: TFORF1543 was a gift from Feng Zhang (Addgene plasmid # 143518 ; http://n2t.net/addgene:143518 ; RRID:Addgene_143518)
