>Addgene plasmid #143518 | TFORF1543 | depositor partial sequence | sequence record 282684 | Insert
ACCGCCACCATGGCCCTTACTCAGGTACGGTTGACATTTAGGGATGTGGCCATAGAATTCTCTCAGGAGG
AGTGGAAATGCCTGGACCCTGCTCAGAGGATCTTATACAGGGACGTGATGTTGGAGAACTACTGGAACCT
TGTTTCTCTGGGACTGTGTCATTTTGATATGAATATTATCTCCATGTTGGAGGAAGGGAAAGAGCCCTGG
ACTGTGAAGAGCTGTGTGAAAATAGCAAGAAAACCAAGAACGCCGGAATGTGTCAAAGGCGTGGTCACAG
ATATCCCTCCTAAATGTACAATCAAGGATTTGCTACCAAAAGAGAAGAGCAGTACAGAAGCAGTATTCCA
CACAGTGGTGTTGGAAAGACACGAAAGCCCTGACATTGAAGACTTTTCCTTCAAGGAACCCCAGAAAAAT
GTGCATGATTTTGAGTGTCAATGGAGAGATGACACAGGAAATTACAAGGGAGTGCTTATGGCCCAGAAAG
AAGGTAAAAGAGATCAACGCGACAGAAGAGACATAGAAAACAAGCTTATGAACAATCAGCTTGGAGTAAG
CTTTCATTCTCATCTGCCTGAACTGCAGCTATTTCAAGGTGAGGGGAAAATGTATGAATGTAATCAAGTT
GAGAAGTCTACCAACAATGGTTCCTCAGTGTCACCACTTCAACAAATTCCTTCTAGTGTCCAAACCCACA
GGTCTAAAAAATATCATGAACTTAACCATTTTTCATTACTCACACAAAGACGAAAAGCAAACAGTTGTGG
AAAACCTTATAAATGTAATGAATGTGGCAAGGCGTTCACTCAGAATTCGAACCTTACAAGTCATAGGAGA
ATTCATAGTGGAGAGAAGCCTTACAAATGCAGTGAGTGCGGCAAAACCTTTACTGTTCGTTCAAATCTAA
CTATTCATCAGGTCATCCATACTGGAGAAAAACCTTACAAATGTCATGAGTGTGGCAAGGTCTTCAGGCA
CAATTCATACCTTGCAACTCATCGGCGAATTCATACTGGAGAGAAACCTTACAAGTGTAATGAGTGTGGA
AAAGCCTTTAGAGGACATTCAAACCTAACTACCCATCAGTTAATTCATACTGGAGAAAAACCGTTCAAAT
GTAATGAATGTGGCAAGCTCTTCACTCAAAATTCACACCTTATAAGTCATTGGAGAATTCACACTGGAGA
GAAACCTTACAAGTGCAATGAGTGCGGCAAAGCCTTTAGTGTTCGTTCAAGCCTAGCAATCCATCAGACA
ATCCACACTGGAGAAAAACCTTACAAATGTAATGAATGTGGCAAAGTCTTTAGGTACAATTCATACCTCG
GAAGGCATCGGAGAGTTCATACTGGTGAGAAACCTTACAAGTGTAATGAATGTGGCAAAGCCTTCAGTAT
GCATTCAAACCTAGCTACCCATCAGGTCATCCATACTGGAACAAAACCTTTCAAATGCAATGAATGCAGC
AAGGTTTTCACTCAAAATTCACAACTTGCAAATCATCGAAGAATTCATACTGGAGAGAAACCTTACAAGT
GTAATGAGTGTGGGAAAGCCTTCAGTGTTCGTTCAAGTCTGACTACCCATCAGGCAATCCATTCTGGAGA
GAAACCTTACAAATGTATTGAATGTGGCAAGAGCTTCACTCAAAAATCACACCTTAGAAGTCATCGGGGA
ATTCATTCTGGAGAGAAACCTTACAAGTGTAATGAATGTGGTAAAGTCTTCGCTCAAACATCACAACTTG
CAAGGCATTGGAGAGTTCATACTGGAGAAAAACCTTACAAGTGTAATGACTGTGGCAGAGCCTTTAGTGA
TCGTTCAAGCCTAACTTTTCATCAGGCAATACATACTGGAGAGAAACCTTACAAATGTCATGAATGCGGC
AAGGTTTTTAGGCACAATTCATACCTTGCAACTCATCGGCGAATTCATACTGGAGAGAAACCTTACAAGT
GTAATGAGTGTGGGAAAGCCTTTAGTATGCATTCAAACCTAACTACCCATAAGGTCATCCATACTGGAGA
GAAGCCTTACAAATGTAATCAATGTGGCAAGGTCTTCACTCAGAACTCACACCTTGCAAATCATCAAAGG
ACTCACACCGGAGAGAAACCTTACCGATGCAATGAGTGTGGGAAAGCCTTCAGTGTTCGTTCAAGCCTAA
CCACCCATCAGGCAATCCATACTGGGAAAAAACCTTACAAATGTAATGAATGTGGCAAGGTCTTTACTCA
AAATGCTCACCTGGCAAATCACCGAAGAATTCATACTGGGGAGAAACCTTACAGGTGTACAGAGTGTGGG
AAAGCCTTTAGGGTAAGATCAAGTCTAACTACCCATATGGCAATCCACACTGGAGAAAAGCGTTACAAAT
GTAATGAGTGTGGCAAGGTCTTCAGGCAGAGTTCAAATCTTGCAAGTCATCACAGAATGCATACCGGAGA
GAAACCTTACAAATAGTAATGAACTAGTCCGTAACTTGAAAGTATTTCGATTTCTTGGCTTTATATATCT
TGTGGAAAGGACGACTAAAGGATTCAGGATCCGCTTTA
