>Addgene plasmid #143518 | TFORF1543 | depositor partial sequence | sequence record 282685 | Barcode
CTAAAGGATTCAGGATCCGCTTTA
